>Addgene plasmid #210933 | pFBOH-MHL_WDR19:1-636 | addgene full sequence | sequence record 426239 | Addgene NGS Result
CTTAACAAAGTTGCTACATGTGGAGATAACTGCATTAAAATCCAAGACTTGGTTGACTTAAAAGACATGT
ATGTTATACTCAACCTGGATGAGGAAAATAAAGGATTGGGTACCTTGTCCTGGACTGATGATGGCCAGTT
GCTAGCACTCTCTACCCAAAGGGGCTCACTTCATGTTTTCCTGACCAAGCTTCCCATACTTGGGGATGCC
TGCAGCACAAGGATTGCCTATCTCACCTCCCTCCTTGAAGTCACCGTAGCCAACCCTGTTGAAGGAGAGC
TACCAATCACAGTTTCTGTTGATGTGGAACCCAACTTTGTGGCAGTAGGTCTTTATCATCTGGCTGTAGG
AATGAATAATCGAGCTTGGTTTTATGTCCTTGGAGAAAATGCTGTGAAAAAATTGAAAGATATGGAGTAT
CTGGGAACAGTAGCCAGTATTTGCCTTCATTCTGACTATGCTGCTGCACTTTTTGAAGGCAAAGTCCAGT
TACATTTGATAGAAAGCGAAATCTTGGATGCTCAAGAAGAACGTGAGACTCGGCTTTTCCCAGCAGTGGA
TGATAAGTGCCGTATCTTATGCCATGCCTTAACTAGTGATTTCCTCATCTATGGTACAGATACTGGTGTC
GTTCAGTATTTCTACATTGAAGACTGGCAATTCGTTAATGATTATCGACATCCTGTCAGTGTGAAAAAGA
TTTTTCCCGACCCAAATGGGACCAGATTAGTTTTCATTGATGAAAAAAGTGATGGATTTGTTTACTGTCC
AGTCAATGACGCTACCTATGAGATTCCAGATTTTTCACCAACCATTAAAGGTGTTCTTTGGGAAAACTGG
CCAATGGATAAAGGTGTATTTATTGCTTATGATGATGATAAGGTGTACACTTATGTCTTTCACAAGGACA
CTATACAAGGAGCCAAGGTTATTTTGGCTGGTAGCACCAAAGTTCCTTTTGCTCATAAACCTTTGCTGCT
ATATAATGGAGAGCTGACCTGCCAAACACAGAGTGGAAAAGTAAACAACATCTACCTTAGCACCCATGGC
TGATGACGAAGCTTGTCGAGAAGTACTAGAGGATCATAATCAGCCATACCACATTTGTAGAGGTTTTACT
TGCTTTAAAAAACCTCCCACACCTCCCCCTGAACCTGAAACATAAAATGAATGCAATTGTTGTTGTTAAC
TTGTTTATTGCAGCTTATAATGGTTACAAATAAAGCAATAGCATCACAAATTTCACAAATAAAGCATTTT
TTTCACTGCATTCTAGTTGTGGTTTGTCCAAACTCATCAATGTATCTTATCATGTCTGGATCTGATCACT
GATATCGCCTAGGAGATCCGAACCAGATAAGTGAAATCTAGTTCCAAACTATTTTGTCATTTTTAATTTT
CGTATTAGCTTACGACGCTACACCCAGTTCCCATCTATTTTGTCACTCTTCCCTAAATAATCCTTAAAAA
CTCCATTTCCACCCCTCCCAGTTCCCAACTATTTTGTCCGCCCACAGCGGGGCATTTTTCTTCCTGTTAT
GTTTTTAATCAAACATCCTGCCAACTCCATGTGACAAACCGTCATCTTCGGCTACTTTTTCTCTGTCACA
GAATGAAAATTTTTCTGTCATCTCTTCGTTATTAATGTTTGTAATTGACTGAATATCAACGCTTATTTGC
AGCCTGAATGGCGAATGGG
[124 nt withheld, positions 1700-1823]
C
[91 nt withheld, positions 1825-1915]
A
[49 nt withheld, positions 1917-1965]
CCTTTGACGTTGGAGTCCACGTTCTT
[37 nt withheld, positions 1992-2028]
ACCCTATCTCGGTCTATTCTTTTGATTTATAAGGGATTTTGCCGATTTCGGCCTATTGGTTAAAAAATGA
GCTGATTTAACAAAAATTTAACGCGAATTTTAACAAAATATTAACGCTTACAATTTAGGTGGCACTTTTC
GGGGAAATGTGCGCGGAACCCCTATTTGTTTATTTTTCTAAATACATTCAAATATGTATCCGCTCATGAG
ACAATAACCCTGATAAATGCTTCAATAATATTGAAAAAGGAAGAGTATGAGTATTCAACATTTCCGTGTC
GCCCTTATTCCCTTTTTTGCGGCATTTTGCCTTCCTGTTTTTGCTCACCCAGAAACGCTGGTGAAAGTAA
AAGATGCTGAAGATCAGTTGGGTGCACGAGTGGGTTACATCGAACTGGATCTCAACAGCGGTAAGATCCT
TGAGAGTTTTCGCCCCGAAGAACGTTTTCCAATGATGAGCACTTTTAAAGTTCTGCTATGTGGCGCGGTA
TTATCCCGTATTGACGCCGGGCAAGAGCAACTCGGTCGCCGCATACACTATTCTCAGAATGACTTGGTTG
AGTACTCACCAGTCACAGAAAAGCATCTTACGGATGGCATGACAGTAAGAGAATTATGCAGTGCTGCCAT
AACCATGAGTGATAACACTGCGGCCAACTTACTTCTGACAACGATCGGAGGACCGAAGGAGCTAACCGCT
TTTTTGCACAACATGGGGGATCATGTAACTCGCCTTGATCGTTGGGAACCGGAGCTGAATGAAGCCATAC
CAAACGACGAGCGTGACACCACGATGCCTGTAGCAATGGCAACAACGTTGCGCAAACTATTAACTGGCGA
ACTACTTACTCTAGCTTCCCGGCAACAATTAATAGACTGGATGGAGGCGGATAAAGTTGCAGGACCACTT
CTGCGCTCGGCCCTTCCGGCTGGCTGGTTTATTGCTGATAAATCTGGAGCCGGTGAGCGTGGGTCTCGCG
GTATCATTGCAGCACTGGGGCCAGATGGTAAGCCCTCCCGTATCGTAGTTATCTACACGACGGGGAGTCA
GGCAACTATGGATGAACGAAATAGACAGATCGCTGAGATAGGTGCCTCACTGATTAAGCATTGGTAACTG
TCAGACCAAGTTTACTCATATATACTTTAGATTGATTTAAAACTTCATTTTTAATTTAAAAGGATCTAGG
TGAAGATCCTTTTTGATAATCTCATGACCAAAATCCCTTAACGTGAGTTTTCGTTCCACTGAGCGTCAGA
CCCCGTAGAAAAGATCAAAGGATCTTCTTGAGATCCTTTTTTTCTGCGCGTAATCTGCTGCTTGCAAACA
AAAAAACCACCGCTACCAGCGGTGGTTTGTTTGCCGGATCAAGAGCTACCAACTCTTTTTCCGAAGGTAA
CTGGCTTCAGCAGAGCGCAGATACCAAATACTGTTCTTCTAGTGTAGCCGTAGTTAGGCCACCACTTCAA
GAACTCTGTAGCACCGCCTACATACCTCGCTCTGCTAATCCTGTTACCAGTGGCTGCTGCCAGTGGCGAT
AAGTCGTGTCTTACCGGGTTGGACTCAAGACGATAGTTACCGGATAAGGCGCAGCGGTCGGGCTGAACGG
GGGGTTCGTGCACACAGCCCAGCTTGGAGCGAACGACCTACACCGAACTGAGATACCTACAGCGTGAGCT
ATGAGAAAGCGCCACGCTTCCCGAAGGGAGAAAGGCGGACAGGTATCCGGTAAGCGGCAGGGTCGGAACA
GGAGAGCGCACGAGGGAGCTTCCAGGGGGAAACGCCTGGTATCTTTATAGTCCTGTCGGGTTTCGCCACC
TCTGACTTGAGCGTCGATTTTTGTGATGCTCGTCAGGGGGGCGGAGCCTATGGAAAAACGCCAGCAACGC
GGCCTTTTTACGGTTCCTGGCCTTTTGCTGGCCTTTTGCTCACATGTTCTTTCCTGCGTTATCCCCTGAT
TCTGTGGATAACCGTATTACCGCCTTTGAGTGAGCTGATACCGCTCGCCGCAGCCGAACGACCGAGCGCA
GCGAGTCAGTGAGCGAGGAAGCGGAAGAGCGCCTGATGCGGTATTTTCTCCTTACGCATCTGTGCGGTAT
TTCACACCGCATAGACCAGCCGCGTAACCTGGCAAAATCGGTTACGGTTGAGTAATAAATGGATGCCCTG
CGTAAGCGGGTGTGGGCGGACAATAAAGTCTTAAACTGAACAAAATAGATCTAAACTATGACAATAAAGT
CTTAAACTAGACAGAATAGTTGTAAACTGAAATCAGTCCAGTTATGCTGTGAAAAAGCATACTGGACTTT
TGTTATGGCTAAAGCAAACTCTTCATTTTCTGAAGTGCAAATTGCCCGTCGTATTAAAGAGGGGCGTGGC
CAAGGGCATGGTAAAGACTATATTCGCGGCGTTGTGACAATTTACCGAACAACTCCGCGGCCGGGAAGCC
GATCTCGGCTTGAACGAATTGTTAGGTGGCGGTACTTGGGTCGATATCAAAGTGCATCACTTCTTCCCGT
ATGCCCAACTTTGTATAGAGAGCCACTGCGGGATCGTCACCGTAATCTGCTTGCACGTAGATCACATAAG
CACCAAGCGCGTTGGCCTCATGCTTGAGCAGATTGATGAGCGCGGTGGCAATGCCCTGCCTCCGGTGCTC
GCCGGAGACTGCGAGATCATAGATATAGATCTCACTACGCGGCTGCTCAAACTTGGGCAGAACGTAAGCC
GCGAGAGCGCCAACAACCGCTTCTTGGTCGAAGGCAGCAAGCGCGATGAATGTCTTACTACGGAGCAAGT
TCCCGAGGTAATCGGAGTCCGGCTGATGTTGGGAGTAGGTGGCTACGTCTCCGAACTCACGACCGAAAAG
ATCAAGAGCAGCCCGCATGGATTTGACTTGGTCAGGGCCGAGCCTACATGTGCGAATGATGCCCATACTT
GAGCCACCTAACTTTGTTTTAGGGCGACTGCCCTGCTGCGTAACATCGTTGCTGCTCCATAACATCAAAC
ATCGACCCACGGCGTAACGCGCTTGCTGCTTGGATGCCCGAGGCATAGACTGTACAAAAAAACAGTCATA
ACAAGCCATGAAAACCGCCACTGCGCCGTTACCACCGCTGCGTTCGGTCAAGGTTCTGGACCAGTTGCGT
GAGCGCATACGCTACTTGCATTACAGTTTACGAACCGAACAGGCTTATGTCAACTGGGTTCGTGCCTTCA
TCCGTTTCCACGGTGTGCGTCACCCGGCAACCTTGGGCAGCAGCGAAGTCGAGGCATTTCTGTCCTGGCT
GGCGAACGAGCGCAAGGTTTCGGTCTCCACGCATCGTCAGGCATTGGCGGCCTTGCTGTTCTTCTACGGC
AAGGTGCTGTGCACGGATCTGCCCTGGCTTCAGGAGATCGGAAGACCTCGGCCGTCGCGGCGCTTGCCGG
TGGTGCTGACCCCGGATGAAGTGGTTCGCATCCTCGGTTTTCTGGAAGGCGAGCATCGTTTGTTCGCCCA
GGACTCTAGCTATAGTTCTAGTGGTTGGCTACGTATACTCCGGAATATTAATAGATCATGGAGATAATTA
AAATGATAACCATCTCGCAAATAAATAAGTATTTTACTGTTTTCGTAACAGTTTTGTAATAAAAAAACCT
ATAAATATTCCGGATTATTCATACCGTCCCACCATCGGGCGCGGATCTCGGTCCGAAAACCATGCATCAT
CATCATCATCACAGCAGCGGCAGAGAAAACTTGTATTTCCAGGGCATGAAGCGTATTTTCTCACTGCTAG
AAAAGACTTGGCTTGGCGCACCAATACAGTTTGCCTGGCAAAAAACATCAGGAAACTACCTTGCAGTAAC
AGGAGCTGATTATATTGTGAAAATCTTTGATCGCCATGGTCAAAAAAGAAGTGAAATTAACTTACCTGGT
AACTGTGTTGCCATGGATTGGGATAAAGATGGAGATGTCCTAGCAGTGATTGCTGAGAAATCTAGCTGCA
TTTATCTTTGGGATGCCAACACAAATAAGACCAGCCAGTTAGACAATGGCATGAGGGATCAAATGTCTTT
CCTTCTTTGGTCAAAAGTTGGAAGTTTCCTGGCTGTTGGAACTGTTAAAGGAAATTTGCTTATTTATAAT
CATCAGACATCTCGAAAGATTCCTGTCCTTGGAAAACATACTAAGAGAATCACTTGTGGATGTTGGAATG
CAGAAAATCTGCTTGCTTTAGGTGGTGAAGATAAAATGATTACAGTTAGTAATCAGGAAGGTGACACGAT
AAGACAGACACAAGTGAGATCAGAGCCTAGCAACATGCAGTTTTTCTTGATGAAGATGGATGACCGAACC
TCTGCTGCTGAAAGCATGATAAGTGTGGTGCTTGGCAAGAAAACTTTGTTTTTTTTAAATCTGAATGAAC
CAGATAACCCAGCTGATCTTGAATTTCAGCAGGACTTTGGCAACATTGTCTGCTATAATTGGTATGGTGA
TGGCCGCATCATGATTGGTTTTTCATGTGGACATTTTGTGGTCATTTCTACTCATACTGGAGAGCTTGGT
CAAGAGATATTTCAGGCTCGTAACCATAAAGATAATCTAACCAGCATTGCAGTATCACAGACT
Features (pLannotate 1.2.2; 16 found; start..end, strand, type, name):
   1082..1165    +  CDS            large T antigen (fragment): large T antigen from SV40 (simian virus 40)
   1188..1322    +  polyA_signal   SV40 poly(A) signal: SV40 polyadenylation signal
   1351..1516    -  mobile_element Tn7L: mini-Tn7 element (left end of the Tn7 transposon) Tn7
   1679..1695    +  CDS            lacZα (fragment): LacZα fragment of β-galactosidase; lacZ fragment
   1700..2154    +  rep_origin     f1 ori (sequence partly withheld): f1 bacteriophage origin of replication; arrow indicates direction of (+) strand synthesis
   2180..2284    +  promoter       AmpR promoter: bla
   2285..3145    +  CDS            AmpR: β-lactamase; bla; confers resistance to ampicillin, carbenicillin, and related antibiotics
   3316..3904    +  rep_origin     ori: high-copy-number ColE1/pMB1/pBR322/pUC origin of replication
   4090..4141    -  misc_feature   bom (fragment): basis of mobility region from pBR322
   4209..4433    -  mobile_element Tn7R: mini-Tn7 element (right end of the Tn7 transposon) Tn7
   4500..5033    -  CDS            GmR: gentamycin acetyltransferase; aacC1; confers resistance to gentamycin
   5203..5231    -  promoter       Pc promoter: intI1 (promoter lies within the coding sequence); class 1 integron promoter
   5209..5556    -  CDS            YPR2_ECOLX (fragment): Protein predicted: Swiss-Prot protein existence level 4. From Escherichia coli.
   5583..5674    +  promoter       polyhedrin promoter: polh from Autographa californica; promoter for the baculovirus polyhedrin gene
   5731..5749    +  CDS            capTEV™ (fragment): composite tag for in vivo biotinylation, TEV protease cleavage, and 6xHis tagging
   5784..1050    +  CDS            WDR19 (fragment) (across the origin): WDR19_HUMAN - Also known as IFT144 From Homo sapiens (Human).
