[The description below was written by a language model from this plasmid's Addgene catalogue record and pLannotate feature annotations shown in this document.]
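Description:
pFBOH-MHL_WDR19:1-636 is a baculovirus transfer (donor) plasmid for insect-cell expression of a fragment of human WDR19, also known as IFT144, spanning residues M1 to G636. The backbone, pFBOH-MHL, is a modified pFastBac1. In E. coli it is maintained at high copy from a ColE1/pUC-type origin under ampicillin selection (AmpR, β-lactamase), and it also carries an f1 origin and a remnant of the pBR322 bom region.

The payload sits between the Tn7R and Tn7L ends of a mini-Tn7 element. Within this transposable segment are a gentamicin acetyltransferase gene driven by the class 1 integron Pc promoter and the expression cassette itself: the Autographa californica polyhedrin promoter, an N-terminal 6xHis tag followed by a TEV protease cleavage site, the wild-type WDR19 coding fragment (1,908 bp, annotated across the sequence origin of the 6,641 nt record), and an SV40 polyadenylation signal. In pFastBac-type systems, this arrangement lets the mini-Tn7 segment transpose into a baculovirus shuttle genome (bacmid) held in E. coli, with gentamicin resistance marking the transferred cassette. The resulting recombinant baculovirus then drives strong, very late-phase expression from the polyhedrin promoter in infected insect cells.

The insert was introduced by ligation-independent cloning at BseRI sites that were destroyed in the process, and was derived from a Mammalian Gene Collection clone. The His tag permits affinity purification, and TEV cleavage removes the tag. The associated publication is a ligandability evaluation of WD40 repeat-containing proteins, which suggests the construct was made to produce recombinant WDR19 protein for that work.
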