Addgene plasmid #210933: pFBOH-MHL_WDR19:1-636
Purpose: Insect expression of human WDR19 fragment M1 to G636. N-terminal 6X His tag with TEV cleavage.
Depositing lab: Cheryl Arrowsmith. Depositing organization: University of Toronto. Publication: A Target Class Ligandability Evaluation of WD40 Repeat-Containing Proteins. Ackloo S, Li F, Szewczyk M, Seitova A, Loppnau P, Zeng H, Xu J, Ahmad S, Arnautova YA, Baghaie AJ, Beldar S, Bolotokova A, Centrella PA, Chau I, Clark MA, Cuozzo JW, Dehghani-Tafti S, Disch JS, Dong A, Dumas A, Feng JA, Ghiabi P, Gibson E, Gilmer J, Goldman B, Green SR, Guie MA, Guilinger JP, Harms N, Herasymenko O, Houliston S, Hutchinson A, Kearnes S, Keefe AD, Kimani SW, Kramer T, Kutera M, Kwak HA, Lento C, Li Y, Liu J, Loup J, Machado RAC, Mulhern CJ, Perveen S, Righetto GL, Riley P, Shrestha S, Sigel EA, Silva M, Sintchak MD, Slakman BL, Taylor RD, Thompson J, Torng W, Underkoffler C, von Rechenberg M, Walsh RT, Watson I, Wilson DJ, Wolf E, Yadav M, Yazdi AK, Zhang J, Zhang Y, Santhakumar V, Edwards AM, Barsyte-Lovejoy D, Schapira M, Brown PJ, Halabelian L, Arrowsmith CH. J Med Chem. 2025 Jan 23;68(2):1092-1112. doi: 10.1021/acs.jmedchem.4c02010. Epub 2024 Nov 4. PubMed 39495097.
Backbone
  Vector backbone: pFBOH-MHL
  Backbone manufacturer: pFASTBac1 Modified
  Vector type: Insect Expression
  Selectable markers: Gentamicin
Growth in bacteria
  Bacterial resistance: Ampicillin, 100 μg/mL
  Growth temperature: 37°C
  Growth strain: DH5alpha
  Copy number: High Copy
Gene/Insert
  Gene/Insert name: WDR19:M1-G636
  Species: H. sapiens (human)
  Insert size (bp): 1908
  Mutation: wild type
  Entrez Gene: WDR19 (a.k.a. ATD5, CED4, CFAP66, DYF-2, FAP66, IFT144, NPHP13, ORF26, Oseg6, PWDMP, SPGF72, SRTD5)
  Promoter: Polyhedrin
  Tag / fusion protein: MHHHHHHSSGRENLYFQG (N terminal on insert)
  Cloning method: Ligation Independent Cloning
  Sequencing primers: 5′ tattccggattattcataccg; 3′ ctctacaaatgtggtatggc
Resource information
  A portion of this plasmid was derived from a plasmid made by: Mammalian Gene Collection (BC172278 )
Terms and licenses: Academic/Nonprofit Terms; Industry Terms: Not Available to Industry
Depositor comments: 5' Cloning Site: BseRI (destroyed), 3' Cloning Site: BseRI (destroyed).
How to cite: pFBOH-MHL_WDR19:1-636 was a gift from Cheryl Arrowsmith (Addgene plasmid # 210933 ; http://n2t.net/addgene:210933 ; RRID:Addgene_210933)
