>Addgene plasmid #210933 | pFBOH-MHL_WDR19:1-636 | depositor partial sequence | sequence record 411346 | Insert sequence
ATGAAGCGTATTTTCTCACTGCTAGAAAAGACTTGGCTTGGCGCACCAATACAGTTTGCCTGGCAAAAAA
CATCAGGAAACTACCTTGCAGTAACAGGAGCTGATTATATTGTGAAAATCTTTGATCGCCATGGTCAAAA
AAGAAGTGAAATTAACTTACCTGGTAACTGTGTTGCCATGGATTGGGATAAAGATGGAGATGTCCTAGCA
GTGATTGCTGAGAAATCTAGCTGCATTTATCTTTGGGATGCCAACACAAATAAGACCAGCCAGTTAGACA
ATGGCATGAGGGATCAAATGTCTTTCCTTCTTTGGTCAAAAGTTGGAAGTTTCCTGGCTGTTGGAACTGT
TAAAGGAAATTTGCTTATTTATAATCATCAGACATCTCGAAAGATTCCTGTCCTTGGAAAACATACTAAG
AGAATCACTTGTGGATGTTGGAATGCAGAAAATCTGCTTGCTTTAGGTGGTGAAGATAAAATGATTACAG
TTAGTAATCAGGAAGGTGACACGATAAGACAGACACAAGTGAGATCAGAGCCTAGCAACATGCAGTTTTT
CTTGATGAAGATGGATGACCGAACCTCTGCTGCTGAAAGCATGATAAGTGTGGTGCTTGGCAAGAAAACT
TTGTTTTTTTTAAATCTGAATGAACCAGATAACCCAGCTGATCTTGAATTTCAGCAGGACTTTGGCAACA
TTGTCTGCTATAATTGGTATGGTGATGGCCGCATCATGATTGGTTTTTCATGTGGACATTTTGTGGTCAT
TTCTACTCATACTGGAGAGCTTGGTCAAGAGATATTTCAGGCTCGTAACCATAAAGATAATCTAACCAGC
ATTGCAGTATCACAGACTCTTAACAAAGTTGCTACATGTGGAGATAACTGCATTAAAATCCAAGACTTGG
TTGACTTAAAAGACATGTATGTTATACTCAACCTGGATGAGGAAAATAAAGGATTGGGTACCTTGTCCTG
GACTGATGATGGCCAGTTGCTAGCACTCTCTACCCAAAGGGGCTCACTTCATGTTTTCCTGACCAAGCTT
CCCATACTTGGGGATGCCTGCAGCACAAGGATTGCCTATCTCACCTCCCTCCTTGAAGTCACCGTAGCCA
ACCCTGTTGAAGGAGAGCTACCAATCACAGTTTCTGTTGATGTGGAACCCAACTTTGTGGCAGTAGGTCT
TTATCATCTGGCTGTAGGAATGAATAATCGAGCTTGGTTTTATGTCCTTGGAGAAAATGCTGTGAAAAAA
TTGAAAGATATGGAGTATCTGGGAACAGTAGCCAGTATTTGCCTTCATTCTGACTATGCTGCTGCACTTT
TTGAAGGCAAAGTCCAGTTACATTTGATAGAAAGCGAAATCTTGGATGCTCAAGAAGAACGTGAGACTCG
GCTTTTCCCAGCAGTGGATGATAAGTGCCGTATCTTATGCCATGCCTTAACTAGTGATTTCCTCATCTAT
GGTACAGATACTGGTGTCGTTCAGTATTTCTACATTGAAGACTGGCAATTCGTTAATGATTATCGACATC
CTGTCAGTGTGAAAAAGATTTTTCCCGACCCAAATGGGACCAGATTAGTTTTCATTGATGAAAAAAGTGA
TGGATTTGTTTACTGTCCAGTCAATGACGCTACCTATGAGATTCCAGATTTTTCACCAACCATTAAAGGT
GTTCTTTGGGAAAACTGGCCAATGGATAAAGGTGTATTTATTGCTTATGATGATGATAAGGTGTACACTT
ATGTCTTTCACAAGGACACTATACAAGGAGCCAAGGTTATTTTGGCTGGTAGCACCAAAGTTCCTTTTGC
TCATAAACCTTTGCTGCTATATAATGGAGAGCTGACCTGCCAAACACAGAGTGGAAAAGTAAACAACATC
TACCTTAGCACCCATGGC
